>Addgene plasmid #183957 | pSLQ10704 | addgene full sequence | sequence record 369661 | Addgene NGS Result
ACGTCGACGGATCGGGAGATCTCCCGATCCCCTATGGTGCACTCTCAGTACAATCTGCTCTGATGCCGCA
TAGTTAAGCCAGTATCTGCTCCCTGCTTGTGTGTTGGAGGTCGCTGAGTAGTGCGCGAGCAAAATTTAAG
CTACAACAAGGCAAGGCTTGACCGACAATTGCATGAAGAATCTGCTTAGGGTTAGGCGTTTTGCGCTGCT
TCGCGATGTACGGGCCAGATATACGCGTTGACATTGATTATTGACTAGTTATTAATAGTAATCAATTACG
GGGTCATTAGTTCATAGCCCATATATGGAGTTCCGCGTTACATAACTTACGGTAAATGGCCCGCCTGGCT
GACCGCCCAACGACCCCCGCCCATTGACGTCAATAATGACGTATGTTCCCATAGTAACGCCAATAGGGAC
TTTCCATTGACGTCAATGGGTGGAGTATTTACGGTAAACTGCCCACTTGGCAGTACATCAAGTGTATCAT
ATGCCAAGTACGCCCCCTATTGACGTCAATGACGGTAAATGGCCCGCCTGGCATTATGCCCAGTACATGA
CCTTATGGGACTTTCCTACTTGGCAGTACATCTACGTATTAGTCATCGCTATTACCATGGTGATGCGGTT
TTGGCAGTACATCAATGGGCGTGGATAGCGGTTTGACTCACGGGGATTTCCAAGTCTCCACCCCATTGAC
GTCAATGGGAGTTTGTTTTGGCACCAAAATCAACGGGACTTTCCAAAATGTCGTAACAACTCCGCCCCAT
TGACGCAAATGGGCGGTAGGCGTGTACGGTGGGAGGTCTATATAAGCAGCGCGTTTTGCCTGTACTGGGT
CTCTCTGGTTAGACCAGATCTGAGCCTGGGAGCTCTCTGGCTAACTAGGGAACCCACTGCTTAAGCCTCA
ATAAAGCTTGCCTTGAGTGCTTCAAGTAGTGTGTGCCCGTCTGTTGTGTGACTCTGGTAACTAGAGATCC
CTCAGACCCTTTTAGTCAGTGTGGAAAATCTCTAGCAGTGGCGCCCGAACAGGGACTTGAAAGCGAAAGG
GAAACCAGAGGAGCTCTCTCGACGCAGGACTCGGCTTGCTGAAGCGCGCACGGCAAGAGGCGAGGGGCGG
CGACTGGTGAGTACGCCAAAAATTTTGACTAGCGGAGGCTAGAAGGAGAGAGATGGGTGCGAGAGCGTCA
GTATTAAGCGGGGGAGAATTAGATCGCGATGGGAAAAAATTCGGTTAAGGCCAGGGGGAAAGAAAAAATA
TAAATTAAAACATATAGTATGGGCAAGCAGGGAGCTAGAACGATTCGCAGTTAATCCTGGCCTGTTAGAA
ACATCAGAAGGCTGTAGACAAATACTGGGACAGCTACAACCATCCCTTCAGACAGGATCAGAAGAACTTA
GATCATTATATAATACAGTAGCAACCCTCTATTGTGTGCATCAAAGGATAGAGATAAAAGACACCAAGGA
AGCTTTAGACAAGATAGAGGAAGAGCAAAACAAAAGTAAGACCACCGCACAGCAAGCGGCCGGCCGCTGA
TCTTCAGACCTGGAGGAGGAGATATGAGGGACAATTGGAGAAGTGAATTATATAAATATAAAGTAGTAAA
AATTGAACCATTAGGAGTAGCACCCACCAAGGCAAAGAGAAGAGTGGTGCAGAGAGAAAAAAGAGCAGTG
GGAATAGGAGCTTTGTTCCTTGGGTTCTTGGGAGCAGCAGGAAGCACTATGGGCGCAGCGTCAATGACGC
TGACGGTACAGGCCAGACAATTATTGTCTGGTATAGTGCAGCAGCAGAACAATTTGCTGAGGGCTATTGA
GGCGCAACAGCATCTGTTGCAACTCACAGTCTGGGGCATCAAGCAGCTCCAGGCAAGAATCCTGGCTGTG
GAAAGATACCTAAAGGATCAACAGCTCCTGGGGATTTGGGGTTGCTCTGGAAAACTCATTTGCACCACTG
CTGTGCCTTGGAATGCTAGTTGGAGTAATAAATCTCTGGAACAGATTTGGAATCACACGACCTGGATGGA
GTGGGACAGAGAAATTAACAATTACACAAGCTTAATACACTCCTTAATTGAAGAATCGCAAAACCAGCAA
GAAAAGAATGAACAAGAATTATTGGAATTAGATAAATGGGCAAGTTTGTGGAATTGGTTTAACATAACAA
ATTGGCTGTGGTATATAAAATTATTCATAATGATAGTAGGAGGCTTGGTAGGTTTAAGAATAGTTTTTGC
TGTACTTTCTATAGTGAATAGAGTTAGGCAGGGATATTCACCATTATCGTTTCAGACCCACCTCCCAACC
CCGAGGGGACCCGACAGGCCCGAAGGAATAGAAGAAGAAGGTGGAGAGAGAGACAGAGACAGATCCATTC
GATTAGTGAACGGATCGGCACTGCGTGCGCCAATTCTGCAGACAAATGGCAGTATTCATCCACAATTTTA
AAAGAAAAGGGGGGATTGGGGGGTACAGTGCAGGGGAAAGAATAGTAGACATAATAGCAACAGACATACA
AACTAAAGAATTACAAAAACAAATTACAAAAATTCAAAATTTTCGGGTTTATTACAGGGACAGCAGAGAT
CCAGTTTGGTTAGTACCGGGCCCGCTCTAGAGAGGGCCTATTTCCCATGATTCCTTCATATTTGCATATA
CGATACAAGGCTGTTAGAGAGATAATTAGAATTAATTTGACTGTAAACACAAAGATATTAGTACAAAATA
CGTGACGTAGAAAGTAATAATTTCTTGGGTAGTTTGCAGTTTTAAAATTATGTTTTAAAATGGACTATCA
TATGCTTACCGTAACTTGAAAGTATTTCGATTTCTTGGCTTTATATATCTTGTGGAAAGGACGAAACACC
GAATTTCTACTAAGTGTAGATTTCCCTGACAGCCCCCATCACATAATTTCTACTAAGTGTAGATATAGCA
GGCGCGGAACCCCTTCTAATTTCTACTAAGTGTAGATAGCAACAGGTCACGGCGCACGAATTTCTACTAA
GTGTAGATGCTACCATGGCAACGCGCAGTGGAATTTCTACTAAGTGTAGATAACAAGTTAATAGACAACC
ATCCAATTTCTACTAAGTGTAGATTCCCACCCCCACAGCTCTGCTCCAATTTCTACTAAGTGTAGATTTT
TTTACTCGAGGGATCCATTAGGCGGCCGCGTGGATAACCGTATTACCGCCATGCATGTGCCCGTCAGTGG
GCAGAGCGCACATCGCCCACAGTCCCCGAGAAGTTGGGGGGAGGGGTCGGCAATTGAACCGGTGCCTAGA
GAAGGTGGCGCGGGGTAAACTGGGAAAGTGATGTCGTGTACTGGCTCCGCCTTTTTCCCGAGGGTGGGGG
AGAACCGTATATAAGTGCAGTAGTCGCCGTGAACGTTCTTTTTCGCAACGGGTTTGCCGCCAGAACACAG
GTAAGTGCCGTGTGTGGTTCCCGCGGGCCTGGCCTCTTTACGGGTTATGGCCCTTGCGTGCCTTGAATTA
CTTCCACCTGGCTGCAGTACGTGATTCTTGATCCCGAGCTTCGGGTTGGAAGTGGGTGGGAGAGTTCGAG
GCCTTGCGCTTAAGGAGCCCCTTCGCCTCGTGCTTGAGTTGAGGCCTGGCCTGGGCGCTGGGGCCGCCGC
GTGCGAATCTGGTGGCACCTTCGCGCCTGTCTCGCTGCTTTCGATAAGTCTCTAGCCATTTAAAATTTTT
GATGACCTGCTGCGACGCTTTTTTTCTGGCAAGATAGTCTTGTAAATGCGGGCCAAGATCTGCACACTGG
TATTTCGGTTTTTGGGGCCGCGGGCGGCGACGGGGCCCGTGCGTCCCAGCGCACATGTTCGGCGAGGCGG
GGCCTGCGAGCGCGGCCACCGAGAATCGGACGGGGGTAGTCTCAAGCTGGCCGGCCTGCTCTGGTGCCTG
GCCTCGCGCCGCCGTGTATCGCCCCGCCCTGGGCGGCAAGGCTGGCCCGGTCGGCACCAGTTGCGTGAGC
GGAAAGATGGCCGCTTCCCGGCCCTGCTGCAGGGAGCTCAAAATGGAGGACGCGGCGCTCGGGAGAGCGG
GCGGGTGAGTCACCCACACAAAGGAAAAGGGCCTTTCCGTCCTCAGCCGTCGCTTCATGTGACTCCACGG
AGTACCGGGCGCCGTCCAGGCACCTCGATTAGTTCTCGCGCTTTTGGAGTACGTCGTCTTTAGGTTGGGG
GGAGGGGTTTTATGCGATGGAGTTTCCCCACACTGAGTGGGTGGAGACTGAAGTTAGGCCAGCTTGGCAC
TTGATGTAATTCTCCTTGGAATTTGCCCTTTTTGAGTTTGGATCTTGGTTCATTCTCAAGCCTCAGACAG
TGGTTCAAAGTTTTTTTCTTCCATTTCAGGTGTCGTGAGCTAGCCCACCATGACCGACCCACCATGACCG
AGTACAAGCCCACGGTGCGCCTCGCCACCCGCGACGACGTCCCCCGGGCCGTACGCACCCTCGCCGCCGC
GTTCGCCGACTACCCCGCCACGCGCCACACCGTCGACCCGGACCGCCACATCGAGCGGGTCACCGAGCTG
CAAGAACTCTTCCTCACGCGCGTCGGGCTCGACATCGGCAAGGTGTGGGTCGCGGACGACGGCGCCGCGG
TGGCGGTCTGGACCACGCCGGAGAGCGTCGAAGCGGGGGCGGTGTTCGCCGAGATCGGCCCGCGCATGGC
CGAGTTGAGCGGTTCCCGGCTGGCCGCGCAGCAACAGATGGAAGGCCTCCTGGCGCCGCACCGGCCCAAG
GAGCCCGCGTGGTTCCTGGCCACCGTCGGCGTTTCTCCAGACCACCAGGGCAAGGGTCTGGGCAGCGCCG
TCGTGCTCCCCGGAGTGGAGGCGGCCGAGCGCGCCGGGGTGCCCGCCTTCCTGGAGACCTCCGCGCCCCG
CAACCTCCCCTTCTACGAGCGGCTCGGCTTCACCGTCACCGCCGACGTCGAGGTGCCCGAAGGACCGCGC
ACCTGGTGCATGACCCGCAAGCCCGGTGCCGGATCGGGAGAGGGCAGAGGAAGTCTGCTAACATGCGGTG
ACGTCGAGGAGAATCCTGGCCCACCGGTCGCCACCAGCGAGCTGATTAAGGAGAACATGCACATGAAGCT
GTACATGGAGGGCACCGTGGACAACCATCACTTCAAGTGCACATCCGAGGGCGAAGGCAAGCCCTACGAG
GGCACCCAGACCATGAGAATCAAGGTGGTCGAGGGCGGCCCTCTCCCCTTCGCCTTCGACATCCTGGCTA
CTAGCTTCCTCTACGGCAGCAAGACCTTCATCAACCACACCCAGGGCATCCCCGACTTCTTCAAGCAGTC
CTTCCCTGAGGGCTTCACATGGGAGAGAGTCACCACATACGAAGACGGGGGCGTGCTGACCGCTACCCAG
GACACCAGCCTCCAGGACGGCTGCCTCATCTACAACGTCAAGATCAGAGGGGTGAACTTCACATCCAACG
GCCCTGTGATGCAGAAGAAAACACTCGGCTGGGAGGCCTTCACCGAGACTCTGTATCCTGCTGACGGCGG
CCTGGAAGGCAGAAACGACATGGCCCTGAAGCTCGTGGGCGGGAGCCATCTGATCGCAAACATCAAGACC
ACATATAGATCCAAGAAACCCGCTAAGAACCTCAAGATGCCTGGCGTCTACTATGTGGACTACAGACTGG
AAAGAATCAAGGAGGCCAACAACGAGACCTACGTCGAGCAGCACGAGGTGGCAGTGGCCAGATACTGCGA
CCTCCCTAGCAAACTGGGGCACAAGCTTAATTAAGAATTCGTCGAGGGACCTAATAACTTCGTATAGCAT
ACATTATACGAAGTTATACATGTTTAAGGGTTCCGGTTCCACTAGGTACAATTCGATATCAAGCTTATCG
ATAATCAACCTCTGGATTACAAAATTTGTGAAAGATTGACTGGTATTCTTAACTATGTTGCTCCTTTTAC
GCTATGTGGATACGCTGCTTTAATGCCTTTGTATCATGCTATTGCTTCCCGTATGGCTTTCATTTTCTCC
TCCTTGTATAAATCCTGGTTGCTGTCTCTTTATGAGGAGTTGTGGCCCGTTGTCAGGCAACGTGGCGTGG
TGTGCACTGTGTTTGCTGACGCAACCCCCACTGGTTGGGGCATTGCCACCACCTGTCAGCTCCTTTCCGG
GACTTTCGCTTTCCCCCTCCCTATTGCCACGGCGGAACTCATCGCCGCCTGCCTTGCCCGCTGCTGGACA
GGGGCTCGGCTGTTGGGCACTGACAATTCCGTGGTGTTGTCGGGGAAATCATCGTCCTTTCCTTGGCTGC
TCGCCTGTGTTGCCACCTGGATTCTGCGCGGGACGTCCTTCTGCTACGTCCCTTCGGCCCTCAATCCAGC
GGACCTTCCTTCCCGCGGCCTGCTGCCGGCTCTGCGGCCTCTTCCGCGTCTTCGCCTTCGCCCTCAGACG
AGTCGGATCTCCCTTTGGGCCGCCTCCCCGCATCGATACCGTCGACCTCGATCGAGACCTAGAAAAACAT
GGAGCAATCACAAGTAGCAATACAGCAGCTACCAATGCTGATTGTGCCTGGCTAGAAGCACAAGAGGAGG
AGGAGGTGGGTTTTCCAGTCACACCTCAGGTACCTTTAAGACCAATGACTTACAAGGCAGCTGTAGATCT
TAGCCACTTTTTAAAAGAAAAGGGGGGACTGGAAGGGCTAATTCACTCCCAACGAAGACAAGATATCCTT
GATCTGTGGATCTACCACACACAAGGCTACTTCCCTGATTGGCAGAACTACACACCAGGGCCAGGGATCA
GATATCCACTGACCTTTGGATGGTGCTACAAGCTAGTACCAGTTGAGCAAGAGAAGGTAGAAGAAGCCAA
TGAAGGAGAGAACACCCGCTTGTTACACCCTGTGAGCCTGCATGGGATGGATGACCCGGAGAGAGAAGTA
TTAGAGTGGAGGTTTGACAGCCGCCTAGCATTTCATCACATGGCCCGAGAGCTGCATCCGGACTGTACTG
GGTCTCTCTGGTTAGACCAGATCTGAGCCTGGGAGCTCTCTGGCTAACTAGGGAACCCACTGCTTAAGCC
TCAATAAAGCTTGCCTTGAGTGCTTCAAGTAGTGTGTGCCCGTCTGTTGTGTGACTCTGGTAACTAGAGA
TCCCTCAGACCCTTTTAGTCAGTGTGGAAAATCTCTAGCAGCATGTGAGCAAAAGGCCAGCAAAAGGCCA
GGAACCGTAAAAAGGCCGCGTTGCTGGCGTTTTTCCATAGGCTCCGCCCCCCTGACGAGCATCACAAAAA
TCGACGCTCAAGTCAGAGGTGGCGAAACCCGACAGGACTATAAAGATACCAGGCGTTTCCCCCTGGAAGC
TCCCTCGTGCGCTCTCCTGTTCCGACCCTGCCGCTTACCGGATACCTGTCCGCCTTTCTCCCTTCGGGAA
GCGTGGCGCTTTCTCATAGCTCACGCTGTAGGTATCTCAGTTCGGTGTAGGTCGTTCGCTCCAAGCTGGG
CTGTGTGCACGAACCCCCCGTTCAGCCCGACCGCTGCGCCTTATCCGGTAACTATCGTCTTGAGTCCAAC
CCGGTAAGACACGACTTATCGCCACTGGCAGCAGCCACTGGTAACAGGATTAGCAGAGCGAGGTATGTAG
GCGGTGCTACAGAGTTCTTGAAGTGGTGGCCTAACTACGGCTACACTAGAAGAACAGTATTTGGTATCTG
CGCTCTGCTGAAGCCAGTTACCTTCGGAAAAAGAGTTGGTAGCTCTTGATCCGGCAAACAAACCACCGCT
GGTAGCGGTGGTTTTTTTGTTTGCAAGCAGCAGATTACGCGCAGAAAAAAAGGATCTCAAGAAGATCCTT
TGATCTTTTCTACGGGGTCTGACGCTCAGTGGAACGAAAACTCACGTTAAGGGATTTTGGTCATGAGATT
ATCAAAAAGGATCTTCACCTAGATCCTTTTAAATTAAAAATGAAGTTTTAAATCAATCTAAAGTATATAT
GAGTAAACTTGGTCTGACAGTTACCAATGCTTAATCAGTGAGGCACCTATCTCAGCGATCTGTCTATTTC
GTTCATCCATAGTTGCCTGACTCCCCGTCGTGTAGATAACTACGATACGGGAGGGCTTACCATCTGGCCC
CAGTGCTGCAATGATACCGCGAGACCCACGCTCACCGGCTCCAGATTTATCAGCAATAAACCAGCCAGCC
GGAAGGGCCGAGCGCAGAAGTGGTCCTGCAACTTTATCCGCCTCCATCCAGTCTATTAATTGTTGCCGGG
AAGCTAGAGTAAGTAGTTCGCCAGTTAATAGTTTGCGCAACGTTGTTGCCATTGCTACAGGCATCGTGGT
GTCACGCTCGTCGTTTGGTATGGCTTCATTCAGCTCCGGTTCCCAACGATCAAGGCGAGTTACATGATCC
CCCATGTTGTGCAAAAAAGCGGTTAGCTCCTTCGGTCCTCCGATCGTTGTCAGAAGTAAGTTGGCCGCAG
TGTTATCACTCATGGTTATGGCAGCACTGCATAATTCTCTTACTGTCATGCCATCCGTAAGATGCTTTTC
TGTGACTGGTGAGTACTCAACCAAGTCATTCTGAGAATAGTGTATGCGGCGACCGAGTTGCTCTTGCCCG
GCGTCAATACGGGATAATACCGCGCCACATAGCAGAACTTTAAAAGTGCTCATCATTGGAAAACGTTCTT
CGGGGCGAAAACTCTCAAGGATCTTACCGCTGTTGAGATCCAGTTCGATGTAACCCACTCGTGCACCCAA
CTGATCTTCAGCATCTTTTACTTTCACCAGCGTTTCTGGGTGAGCAAAAACAGGAAGGCAAAATGCCGCA
AAAAAGGGAATAAGGGCGACACGGAAATGTTGAATACTCATACTCTTCCTTTTTCAATATTATTGAAGCA
TTTATCAGGGTTATTGTCTCATGAGCGGATACATATTTGAATGTATTTAGAAAAATAAACAAATAGGGGT
TCCGCGCACATTTCCCCGAAAAGTGCCACCTG
Features (pLannotate 1.2.2; 22 found; start..end, strand, type, name):
     33..85      -  misc_feature   bom (fragment): basis of mobility region from pBR322
    240..619     +  enhancer       CMV enhancer: human cytomegalovirus immediate early enhancer
    620..819     +  promoter       CMV promoter: human cytomegalovirus (CMV) immediate early promoter
    837..1017    +  LTR            5' LTR (truncated): truncated 5' long terminal repeat (LTR) from HIV-1
   1064..1189    +  misc_feature   HIV-1 Ψ: packaging signal of human immunodeficiency virus type 1
   1173..1511    +  CDS            HIV-1 gag (fragment): gag protein from human immunodeficiency virus 1; gag
   1686..1919    +  misc_feature   RRE: The Rev response element (RRE) of HIV-1 allows for Rev-dependent mRNA export from the nucleus to the cytoplasm.
   2296..2396    +  CDS            Rev (fragment): human immunodeficiency virus 1 (HIV-1) Rev protein; rev; enhances nuclear export of unspliced and incompletely spliced viral mRNAs
   2446..2563    +  misc_feature   cPPT/CTS: central polypurine tract and central termination sequence of HIV-1
   2622..2862    +  promoter       U6 promoter: RNA polymerase III promoter for human U6 snRNA
   3207..4378    +  promoter       EF-1α promoter: strong constitutive promoter for human elongation factor EF-1α
   4404..5000    +  CDS            PuroR: puromycin N-acetyltransferase; pac from Streptomyces alboniger; confers resistance to puromycin
   5076..5774    +  CDS            TagBFP: monomeric blue fluorescent protein mammalian codon-optimized
   5794..5827    +  protein_bind   loxP: Cre-mediated recombination occurs in the 8-bp core sequence (GCATACAT). Cre recombinase
   5860..5883    +  misc_feature   MCS (fragment): pBluescript multiple cloning site
   5883..6471    +  misc_feature   WPRE: woodchuck hepatitis virus posttranscriptional regulatory element
   6472..6491    +  misc_feature   MCS (fragment): pBluescript multiple cloning site
   6493..6993    +  CDS            nef (fragment): NEF_HV1LA - Experimental evidence at protein level: Swiss-Prot protein existence level 1. Extracellular Nef protein targets CD4(+) T-lymphocytes for apoptosis by interacting with CXCR4 surface receptors. From Human immunodeficiency virus type 1 group M subtype B (isolate Lai) (HIV-1).
   7000..7180    +  LTR            5' LTR (truncated): truncated 5' long terminal repeat (LTR) from HIV-1
   7242..7830    -  rep_origin     ori: high-copy-number ColE1/pMB1/pBR322/pUC origin of replication
   8001..8861    -  CDS            AmpR: β-lactamase; bla; confers resistance to ampicillin, carbenicillin, and related antibiotics
   8862..8966    -  promoter       AmpR promoter: bla
