[The description below was written by a language model from this plasmid's Addgene catalogue record and pLannotate feature annotations shown in this document.]
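Description:
pSLQ10704 is a lentiviral transfer plasmid built on the pHR backbone for delivering a multiplexed Cas12a crRNA array into mammalian cells. In bacteria it is maintained through a high-copy ColE1/pUC-type origin and selected with ampicillin via the β-lactamase gene. The viral portion has a CMV enhancer/promoter placed upstream of a truncated HIV-1 5' LTR, which drives transcription of the packageable genomic RNA. This is followed by the Ψ packaging signal with adjoining gag fragment, the Rev response element for Rev-dependent nuclear export, and the cPPT/CTS. A WPRE sits downstream of the payload to enhance transcript expression, followed by a nef fragment and a second truncated LTR annotation that closes the provirus.

The payload consists of two expression units. A human U6 RNA polymerase III promoter drives the synthetic "SKSKSO" poly-crRNA array, described in the record as targeting Sox2, Klf4 and Oct4. The array itself is not annotated in the feature table but presumably occupies the gap between the U6 and EF-1α promoters. Such arrays are processed into individual guides by Cas12a, which is not encoded here and must be supplied separately. Downstream, the EF-1α promoter expresses puromycin N-acetyltransferase linked to TagBFP through a T2A self-cleaving peptide, so transduced cells can be both drug-selected and identified by blue fluorescence. A single loxP site lies just after TagBFP; the record does not state its purpose.

The associated publication concerns multiplexed genome regulation with a hyper-efficient Cas12a, which fits a role in simultaneously targeting these three loci. The record does not specify the direction of regulation or the target species.
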