Addgene plasmid #183957: pSLQ10704
Purpose: U6-SKSKSO(crRNA array)-EF1a-PuroR-T2A-BFP
Depositing lab: Stanley Qi. Depositing organization: Stanford University. Publication: Multiplexed genome regulation in vivo with hyper-efficient Cas12a. Guo LY, Bian J, Davis AE, Liu P, Kempton HR, Zhang X, Chemparathy A, Gu B, Lin X, Rane DA, Xu X, Jamiolkowski RM, Hu Y, Wang S, Qi LS. Nat Cell Biol. 2022 Apr;24(4):590-600. doi: 10.1038/s41556-022-00870-7. Epub 2022 Apr 12. PubMed 35414015.
Backbone
  Vector backbone: pHR
  Vector type: Mammalian Expression, Lentiviral
Growth in bacteria
  Bacterial resistance: Ampicillin, 100 μg/mL
  Growth temperature: 37°C
  Growth strain: NEB Stable
  Copy number: High Copy
Gene/Insert
  Gene/Insert name: SKSKSO array (alt name: Poly-crRNA array targeting Sox2, Klf4, Oct4)
  Species: Synthetic
  Promoter: U6
  Tag / fusion protein: EF1a-Puro-T2A-TagBFP (C terminal on backbone)
  Cloning method: Gibson Cloning
  Sequencing primers: 5′ cgggtttattacagggacagcagag; 3′ gagccagtacacgacatcactttc
Terms and licenses: Academic/Nonprofit Terms; Industry Terms: Not Available to Industry
How to cite: pSLQ10704 was a gift from Stanley Qi (Addgene plasmid # 183957 ; http://n2t.net/addgene:183957 ; RRID:Addgene_183957)
